>Addgene plasmid #178329 | pAAV.hSyn.iGluSnFR3.v857.PDGFR | addgene full sequence | sequence record 361540 | Addgene NGS Result
CTGCATTAATGAATCGGCCAACGCGCGGGGAGAGGCGGTTTGCGTATTGGGCGCTCTTCCGCTTCCTCGC
TCACTGACTCGCTGCGCTCGGTCGTTCGGCTGCGGCGAGCGGTATCAGCTCACTCAAAGGCGGTAATACG
GTTATCCACAGAATCAGGGGATAACGCAGGAAAGAACATGTGAGCAAAAGGCCAGCAAAAGGCCAGGAAC
CGTAAAAAGGCCGCGTTGCTGGCGTTTTTCCATAGGCTCCGCCCCCCTGACGAGCATCACAAAAATCGAC
GCTCAAGTCAGAGGTGGCGAAACCCGACAGGACTATAAAGATACCAGGCGTTTCCCCCTGGAAGCTCCCT
CGTGCGCTCTCCTGTTCCGACCCTGCCGCTTACCGGATACCTGTCCGCCTTTCTCCCTTCGGGAAGCGTG
GCGCTTTCTCATAGCTCACGCTGTAGGTATCTCAGTTCGGTGTAGGTCGTTCGCTCCAAGCTGGGCTGTG
TGCACGAACCCCCCGTTCAGCCCGACCGCTGCGCCTTATCCGGTAACTATCGTCTTGAGTCCAACCCGGT
AAGACACGACTTATCGCCACTGGCAGCAGCCACTGGTAACAGGATTAGCAGAGCGAGGTATGTAGGCGGT
GCTACAGAGTTCTTGAAGTGGTGGCCTAACTACGGCTACACTAGAAGAACAGTATTTGGTATCTGCGCTC
TGCTGAAGCCAGTTACCTTCGGAAAAAGAGTTGGTAGCTCTTGATCCGGCAAACAAACCACCGCTGGTAG
CGGTGGTTTTTTTGTTTGCAAGCAGCAGATTACGCGCAGAAAAAAAGGATCTCAAGAAGATCCTTTGATC
TTTTCTACGGGGTCTGACGCTCAGTGGAACGAAAACTCACGTTAAGGGATTTTGGTCATGAGATTATCAA
AAAGGATCTTCACCTAGATCCTTTTAAATTAAAAATGAAGTTTTAAATCAATCTAAAGTATATATGAGTA
AACTTGGTCTGACAGTTACCAATGCTTAATCAGTGAGGCACCTATCTCAGCGATCTGTCTATTTCGTTCA
TCCATAGTTGCCTGACTCCCCGTCGTGTAGATAACTACGATACGGGAGGGCTTACCATCTGGCCCCAGTG
CTGCAATGATACCGCGAGACCCACGCTCACCGGCTCCAGATTTATCAGCAATAAACCAGCCAGCCGGAAG
GGCCGAGCGCAGAAGTGGTCCTGCAACTTTATCCGCCTCCATCCAGTCTATTAATTGTTGCCGGGAAGCT
AGAGTAAGTAGTTCGCCAGTTAATAGTTTGCGCAACGTTGTTGCCATTGCTACAGGCATCGTGGTGTCAC
GCTCGTCGTTTGGTATGGCTTCATTCAGCTCCGGTTCCCAACGATCAAGGCGAGTTACATGATCCCCCAT
GTTGTGCAAAAAAGCGGTTAGCTCCTTCGGTCCTCCGATCGTTGTCAGAAGTAAGTTGGCCGCAGTGTTA
TCACTCATGGTTATGGCAGCACTGCATAATTCTCTTACTGTCATGCCATCCGTAAGATGCTTTTCTGTGA
CTGGTGAGTACTCAACCAAGTCATTCTGAGAATAGTGTATGCGGCGACCGAGTTGCTCTTGCCCGGCGTC
AATACGGGATAATACCGCGCCACATAGCAGAACTTTAAAAGTGCTCATCATTGGAAAACGTTCTTCGGGG
CGAAAACTCTCAAGGATCTTACCGCTGTTGAGATCCAGTTCGATGTAACCCACTCGTGCACCCAACTGAT
CTTCAGCATCTTTTACTTTCACCAGCGTTTCTGGGTGAGCAAAAACAGGAAGGCAAAATGCCGCAAAAAA
GGGAATAAGGGCGACACGGAAATGTTGAATACTCATACTCTTCCTTTTTCAATATTATTGAAGCATTTAT
CAGGGTTATTGTCTCATGAGCGGATACATATTTGAATGTATTTAGAAAAATAAACAAATAGGGGTTCCGC
GCACATTTCCCCGAAAAGTGCCACCTAAATTGTAAGCGTTAATATTTTGTTAAAATTCGCGTTAAATTTT
TGTTAAATCAGCTCATTTTTTAACCAATAGGCCGAAATCGGCAAAATCCCTTATAAATCAAAAGAATAGA
CCGAGATAGGGT
[37 nt withheld, positions 2113-2149]
AAAGAACGTGGACTCCAACGTCAAAGG
[49 nt withheld, positions 2177-2225]
T
[91 nt withheld, positions 2227-2317]
G
[124 nt withheld, positions 2319-2442]
CCCATTCGCCATTCAGGCTGCGCAACTGTTGGGAAGGGCGATCGGTGCGGGCCTCTTCGCTATTACGCCA
GCTGCGCGCTCGCTCGCTCACTGAGGCCGCCCGGGCAAAGCCCGGGCGTCGGGCGACCTTTGGTCGCCCG
GCCTCAGTGAGCGAGCGAGCGCGCAGAGAGGGAGTGGCCAACTCCATCACTAGGGGTTCCTTGTAGTTAA
TGATTAACCCGCCATGCTACTTATCTACGTAGCCATGCTCTAGGAAGATCCAGGGCCCTGCGTATGAGTG
CAAGTGGGTTTTAGGACCAGGATGAGGCGGGGTGGGGGTGCCTACCTGACGACCGGCCCCGACCCACTGG
ACAAGCACCCAACCCCCATTCCCCAAATTGCGCATCCCCTATCAGAGAGGGGGAGGGGAAACAGGATGCG
GCGAGGCGCGTGCGCACTGCCAGCTTCAGCACCGCGGACAGTGCCTTCGCCCCCGCCTGGCGGCGCGCGC
CACCGCCGCCTCAGCACTGAAGGCGCGCTGACGTCACTCGCCGGTCCCCCGCAAACTCCCCTTCCCGGCC
ACCTTGGTCGCGTCCGCGCCGCCGCCGGCCCAGCCGGACCGCACCACGCGAGGCGCGAGATAGGGGGGCA
CGGGCGCGACCATCTGCGCTGCGGCGCCGGCGACTCAGCGCTGCCTCAGTCTGCGGTGGGCAGCGGAGGA
GTCGTGTCGTGCCTGAGAGCGCAGTCCAATTCAAGCTGCTAGCAAGGATCCCGCCACCATGGAGACAGAC
ACACTCCTGCTATGGGTACTGCTGCTCTGGGTTCCAGGTTCCACTGGTGACAGATCTGGGTCCGCCGCCG
GAAGTACTCTTGATAAGATCGCTAAAAATGGTGTAATTGTTGTCGGCCACCGAGACTCTTCTGTGCCATT
CAGCTATTATGATTCTCAACACAAAGTGGTGGGCTATTCACAAGAGTATTCTAACGCCATTGTTGAAGCA
GTTAAGAAGAAGTTGAATAAACCAGACCTTCAAGTAAAACTCATTCCTATAACATCCCAAAACCGCATAC
CTCTCTTGCAAAACGGCACTTACGATTTCGAGTGTGGGAGCACTACTAATAATGTCGAACGCCAGAAACA
AGCCGCATTCTCCGACACCATCTTCGTGGTGGGCACTCGACTGTTGACAAAGAAAGGCGGTGATATTAAG
GATTTCGCAAATCTGAAGGATAAGGCAGTCGTGGTCACCAGCGGGACCACCTCAGAAGTACTCCTTAATA
AACTCAATGAAGAACAAAAGATGAATATGCGAATCATCTCTGCTAAGGACCACGGTGACTCTTTTCGCAC
ATTGGAAAGTGGGCGCGCCGTAGCATTTATGATGGACGACTCTCTGCTCGCTGGCGAGCGCGCCAAAGCC
AAAAAACCAGACGACTGGGAAATTGTAGGTAAACCTCAAAGCCAAGAGGCATATGGCTGCATGTTGAGAA
AAGATGACCCCCAATTCAAGAAACTGATGGACGACACTATAGCTCAGGTCCAGACTTCAGGGGAAGCTGA
GAAGTGGTTTGATAAATGGTTCAAGAACCCAATCTTGGTAAATCATACCGTTTATATTACCGCTGACAAA
CAAAAGAATGGGATAAAGGCAAATTTCAAGATTCACCATAACGTAGAGGATGGAAGCGTGCAGTTGGCAG
ACCATTATCAACAGAATACCCCTATTGGCGACGGACCCGTGCTCCTCCCTGACAACCACTACTTGTCCTA
TCAAAGTGTTCTCTCAAAGGACCCCAATGAGAAGCGAGACCACATGGTACTTCTCGAATTCGTTACCGCC
ACCGGGAATTCACTTGGCATGGATGAATTGTATAAGGGGGGTACTGGCGGCAGCATGTCCAAGGGTGAGG
AGCTTTTTACCGGAGTAGTACCAATTCTCGTTGAACTTGACGGAGACGTCAACGGGCACAAGTTTAGCGT
ACGAGGTGAGGGGGAGGGTGATGCAACCAACGGTAAACTTACTCTCAAATTCATATGCACTACCGGAAAG
CTGCCAGTACCTTGGCCAACACTGGTCACTACCCTCTCCTATGGCGTTCAATGTTTTGCTCGATACCCTG
ACCACATGAAACAGCATGACTTCTTTAAATCAGCCATGCCTGAAGGGTATGTCCAGGAGCGGACTATATC
ATTTAAAGACGATGGAACCTATAAGACTCGGGCTGAAGTGAAGCTCGAGGGTGACACATTGGTTAATCGG
ATCGAGCTTAAGGGCATAGATTTTAAAGAAGATGGTAATATTCTTGGCCACAAATTGGAGTACAATTTTA
ATAATCCTTTGAACATGAACTTTGAGCTCTCCGATGAAATGAAGGCACTCTTTAAAGAGCCAAACGACAA
AGCTCTGAAACTGCAGGTCGACGAACAAAAACTCATCTCAGAAGAGGATCTGAATGCTGTGGGCCAGGAC
ACGCAGGAGGTCATCGTGGTGCCACACTCCTTGCCCTTTAAGGTGGTGGTGATCTCAGCCATCCTGGCCC
TGGTGGTGCTCACCATCATCTCCCTTATCATCCTCATCATGCTTTGGCAGAAGAAGCCACGTTAGAAGCT
TATCGATAATCAACCTCTGGATTACAAAATTTGTGAAAGATTGACTGGTATTCTTAACTATGTTGCTCCT
TTTACGCTATGTGGATACGCTGCTTTAATGCCTTTGTATCATGCTATTGCTTCCCGTATGGCTTTCATTT
TCTCCTCCTTGTATAAATCCTGGTTGCTGTCTCTTTATGAGGAGTTGTGGCCCGTTGTCAGGCAACGTGG
CGTGGTGTGCACTGTGTTTGCTGACGCAACCCCCACTGGTTGGGGCATTGCCACCACCTGTCAGCTCCTT
TCCGGGACTTTCGCTTTCCCCCTCCCTATTGCCACGGCGGAACTCATCGCCGCCTGCCTTGCCCGCTGCT
GGACAGGGGCTCGGCTGTTGGGCACTGACAATTCCGTGGTGTTGTCGGGGAAATCATCGTCCTTTCCTTG
GCTGCTCGCCTGTGTTGCCACCTGGATTCTGCGCGGGACGTCCTTCTGCTACGTCCCTTCGGCCCTCAAT
CCAGCGGACCTTCCTTCCCGCGGCCTGCTGCCGGCTCTGCGGCCTCTTCCGCGTCTTCGCCTTCGCCCTC
AGACGAGTCGGATCTCCCTTTGGGCCGCCTCCCCGCATCGATACCGTCGACCTCGACCCGGGCGGCCGCT
TCGAGCAGACATGATAAGATACATTGATGAGTTTGGACAAACCACAACTAGAATGCAGTGAAAAAAATGC
TTTATTTGTGAAATTTGTGATGCTATTGCTTTATTTGTAACCATTATAAGCTGCAATAAACAAGTTAACA
ACAACAATTGCATTCATTTTATGTTTCAGGTTCAGGGGGAGATGTGGGAGGTTTTTTAAAGCAAGTAAAA
CCTCTACAAATGTGGTAAAATCGATAAGGATCTTCCTAGAGCATGGCTACGTAGATAAGTAGCATGGCGG
GTTAATCATTAACTACAAGGAACCCCTAGTGATGGAGTTGGCCACTCCCTCTCTGCGCGCTCGCTCGCTC
ACTGAGGCCGGGCGACCAAAGGTCGCCCGACGCCCGGGCTTTGCCCGGGCGGCCTCAGTGAGCGAGCGAG
CGCGCAG
Features (pLannotate 1.2.2; 18 found; start..end, strand, type, name):
    237..825     -  rep_origin     ori: high-copy-number ColE1/pMB1/pBR322/pUC origin of replication
    996..1856    -  CDS            AmpR: β-lactamase; bla; confers resistance to ampicillin, carbenicillin, and related antibiotics
   1857..1961    -  promoter       AmpR promoter: bla
   2014..2442    -  rep_origin     f1 ori (sequence partly withheld): f1 bacteriophage origin of replication; arrow indicates direction of (+) strand synthesis
   2447..2516    -  CDS            lacZα (fragment): LacZα fragment of β-galactosidase; lacZ fragment
   2511..2643    -  repeat_region  AAV2 ITR (fragment): inverted terminal repeat of adeno-associated virus serotype 2 inverted
   2719..3166    +  promoter       hSyn promoter: human synapsin I promoter; confers neuron-specific expression (Kügler et al., 2003)
   3201..3263    +  sig_peptide    Igκ leader: leader sequence from mouse immunoglobulin κ light chain
   3261..4016    +  CDS            gltI (fragment): GLTI_ECOLI - Also known as ybeJ, yzzK. Experimental evidence at protein level: Swiss-Prot protein existence level 1. Part of the ABC transporter complex GltIJKL involved in glutamate and aspartate uptake. Binds to both glutamate and aspartate. From Escherichia coli (strain K12).
   4032..4748    +  CDS            cEGFP: cEGFP is a basic (constitutively fluorescent) green fluorescent protein published in 2008, derived from Aequorea victoria.
   4761..4829    +  CDS            gltI (fragment): GLTI_ECOLI - Also known as ybeJ, yzzK. Experimental evidence at protein level: Swiss-Prot protein existence level 1. Part of the ABC transporter complex GltIJKL involved in glutamate and aspartate uptake. Binds to both glutamate and aspartate. From Escherichia coli (strain K12).
   4878..5024    +  CDS            PDGFRβ TM domain: transmembrane domain from platelet derived growth factor receptor beta
   5040..5628    +  misc_feature   WPRE: woodchuck hepatitis virus posttranscriptional regulatory element
   5629..5648    +  misc_feature   MCS (fragment): pBluescript multiple cloning site
   5677..5798    -  polyA_signal   SV40 poly(A) signal: SV40 polyadenylation signal
   5821..5889    -  CDS            large T antigen (fragment): large T antigen from SV40 (simian virus 40)
   5960..4       +  repeat_region  AAV2 ITR (across the origin): inverted terminal repeat of adeno-associated virus serotype 2 inverted
   6087..54      -  CDS            lacI (fragment) (across the origin): lac repressor; lacI; The lac repressor binds to the lac operator to inhibit transcription in E. coli. This inhibition can be relieved by adding lactose or isopropyl-β-D-thiogalactopyranoside (IPTG).
