[The description below was written by a language model from this plasmid's Addgene catalogue record and pLannotate feature annotations shown in this document.]
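Description:
pAAV.hSyn.iGluSnFR3.v857.PDGFR is an adeno-associated virus transfer plasmid of about 6.1 kb built on a pAAV hSyn backbone, designed to express a third-generation genetically encoded fluorescent glutamate sensor (iGluSnFR3, variant 857) in neurons. It is maintained in E. coli through a high-copy ColE1/pUC-type origin and selected with ampicillin via the β-lactamase gene. An f1 phage origin and small lacZα and lacI remnants are also annotated in the backbone. Two AAV2 inverted terminal repeats flank the expression cassette, allowing it to be packaged into recombinant AAV particles for delivery to mammalian cells or tissue.

Between the ITRs, the human synapsin I promoter drives neuron-specific transcription of the sensor. The open reading frame begins with the mouse Igκ light-chain leader, which directs the protein into the secretory pathway. The sensing module follows: the E. coli periplasmic glutamate/aspartate-binding protein GltI is split into a large and a small fragment by an inserted GFP-derived fluorescent domain (annotated as cEGFP), an arrangement that lets glutamate binding be reported as a fluorescence change. A C-terminal Myc epitope, listed in the catalogue record though not annotated in the feature table, and the PDGFRβ transmembrane domain anchor and display the sensor on the extracellular face of the plasma membrane. A WPRE enhances transcript stability and expression, and an SV40 polyadenylation signal is annotated downstream. Although the vector type lists Cre/Lox, no recombinase sites appear in the feature table, and the cassette looks constitutive under hSyn. The construct is intended for imaging glutamate release and synaptic transmission in neurons.
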