Addgene plasmid #178329: pAAV.hSyn.iGluSnFR3.v857.PDGFR
Purpose: Fluorescent reporter for glutamate, third generation, variant 857. iGluSnFR3.v857
Depositing lab: Kaspar Podgorski. Depositing organization: HHMI, Janelia Research Campus. Publication: Glutamate indicators with improved activation kinetics and localization for imaging synaptic transmission. Aggarwal A, Liu R, Chen Y, Ralowicz AJ, Bergerson SJ, Tomaska F, Mohar B, Hanson TL, Hasseman JP, Reep D, Tsegaye G, Yao P, Ji X, Kloos M, Walpita D, Patel R, Mohr MA, Tillberg PW, Looger LL, Marvin JS, Hoppa MB, Konnerth A, Kleinfeld D, Schreiter ER, Podgorski K. Nat Methods. 2023 May 4. doi: 10.1038/s41592-023-01863-6. PubMed 37142767.
Backbone
  Vector backbone: pAAV hSyn
  Backbone size w/o insert (bp): 4261
  Total vector size (bp): 6088
  Vector type: Mammalian Expression, Mouse Targeting, AAV, Cre/Lox, Synthetic Biology
Growth in bacteria
  Bacterial resistance: Ampicillin, 100 μg/mL
  Growth temperature: 30°C
  Growth strain: NEB Stable
  Growth instructions: <8 hours
  Copy number: High Copy
Gene/Insert
  Gene/Insert name: pAAV hSyn iGluSnFR3 v857.PDGFR (alt names: iGluSnFR3 v857.PDGFR; iGluSnFR3 556dot857.PDGFR; v857.PDGFR)
  Species: M. musculus (mouse), R. norvegicus (rat), Synthetic
  Insert size (bp): 1821
  Tag / fusion protein: IgK-chain (N terminal on insert); Myc epi tag (C terminal on insert); PDGFR TM Domain (C terminal on insert)
Terms and licenses: Academic/Nonprofit Terms; Industry Terms: Not Available to Industry
How to cite: pAAV.hSyn.iGluSnFR3.v857.PDGFR was a gift from Kaspar Podgorski (Addgene plasmid # 178329 ; http://n2t.net/addgene:178329 ; RRID:Addgene_178329) For viral preps, please replace (Addgene plasmid # 178329) in the above sentence with: (Addgene viral prep # 178329-AAV1)
